Addgene plasmid #232960: pAG415Gal_Gcn4 Swap3
Purpose: Galactose iduced expression of Gcn4 k0.47 in yeast
Depositing lab: Aseem Ansari & Tanja Mittag. Depositing organization: St. Jude Children's Research Hospital. Publication: Reconciling competing models on the roles of condensates and soluble complexes in transcription factor function. Bremer A, Lang WH, Kempen RP, Sweta K, Taylor AB, Borgia MB, Ansari AZ, Mittag T. bioRxiv [Preprint]. 2024 Nov 22:2024.11.21.624739. doi: 10.1101/2024.11.21.624739. PubMed 39605529.
Backbone
  Vector backbone: pAG415Gal-ccdB
  Backbone manufacturer: Susan Lindquist (Addgene #14145)
  Vector type: Yeast Expression
  Selectable markers: LEU2
Growth in bacteria
  Bacterial resistance: Ampicillin, 100 μg/mL
  Growth temperature: 37°C
  Growth strain: DH5alpha
  Copy number: High Copy
Gene/Insert
  Gene/Insert name: Gcn4 k0.47
  Species: S. cerevisiae (budding yeast)
  Promoter: Gal1
  Tag / fusion protein: TEV cleavage site (N terminal on insert)
  Cloning method: Gateway Cloning
Terms and licenses: Academic/Nonprofit Terms; Industry Terms: Not Available to Industry
Depositor comments: Please visit https://doi.org/10.1101/2024.11.21.624739 for bioRxiv preprint.
How to cite: pAG415Gal_Gcn4 Swap3 was a gift from Aseem Ansari & Tanja Mittag (Addgene plasmid # 232960 ; http://n2t.net/addgene:232960 ; RRID:Addgene_232960)
