[The description below was written by a language model from this plasmid's Addgene catalogue record and pLannotate feature annotations shown in this document.]
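Description:
pAG415Gal_Gcn4 Swap3 is a yeast expression plasmid built by Gateway cloning into the pAG415Gal-ccdB destination vector, a centromeric E. coli–yeast shuttle backbone. In Saccharomyces cerevisiae it is maintained through a CEN6/ARS element, which keeps the plasmid at low, stable copy number, and is selected by the LEU2 auxotrophic marker expressed from its own promoter. In bacteria it replicates at high copy from a ColE1/pUC-type origin and is selected with ampicillin through the β-lactamase gene. An f1 origin, T3 and T7 phage promoters, and remnants of the lac region and pBluescript polylinker are carried over from the parental backbone. Short annotated fragments of other yeast and pBR322 sequences appear to be flanking remnants rather than functional parts.

The expression cassette places the insert between the galactose-inducible GAL1 promoter, which is regulated by Gal4, and the CYC1 transcription terminator. The insert is flanked by attB1 and attB2 sites, the scars left by Gateway recombination that replaced the ccdB counterselection cassette. It encodes a variant of the budding-yeast transcription factor Gcn4, designated "k0.47" (Swap3), preceded at its N terminus by a TEV protease cleavage site. The automated annotation recognises only a C-terminal portion of the insert as native GCN4, which suggests that the upstream portion departs from the wild-type sequence, though the record does not define the changes or explain the k0.47 designation. The stated purpose is galactose-induced expression of this Gcn4 variant in yeast. The associated study concerns the roles of condensates and soluble complexes in transcription factor function.
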