Features (pLannotate 1.2.2; 27 found; start..end, strand, type, name):
     69..572     -  misc_feature   CEN/ARS: S. cerevisiae CEN6 centromere fused to an autonomously replicating sequence
    609..713     +  promoter       AmpR promoter: bla
    714..1574    +  CDS            AmpR: β-lactamase; bla; confers resistance to ampicillin, carbenicillin, and related antibiotics
   1745..2333    +  rep_origin     ori: high-copy-number ColE1/pMB1/pBR322/pUC origin of replication
   2516..2608    +  CDS            lacI (fragment): lac repressor; lacI; The lac repressor binds to the lac operator to inhibit transcription in E. coli. This inhibition can be relieved by adding lactose or isopropyl-β-D-thiogalactopyranoside (IPTG).
   2621..2642    +  protein_bind   CAP binding site: CAP binding activates transcription in the presence of cAMP. E. coli catabolite activator protein
   2657..2687    +  promoter       lac promoter: promoter for the E. coli lac operon
   2695..2711    +  protein_bind   lac operator: The lac repressor binds to the lac operator to inhibit transcription in E. coli. This inhibition can be relieved by adding lactose or isopropyl-β-D-thiogalactopyranoside (IPTG). lac repressor encoded by lacI
   2756..2774    +  promoter       T3 promoter: promoter for bacteriophage T3 RNA polymerase
   2798..3239    +  promoter       GAL1 promoter: S. cerevisiae GAL1; inducible promoter, regulated by Gal4
   3254..3274    +  misc_feature   MCS (fragment): pBluescript multiple cloning site
   3278..3302    +  protein_bind   attB1: mutant version of attB; recombination site for the Gateway® BP reaction BP Clonase™
   3308..3324    +  CDS            TEV site (fragment): tobacco etch virus (TEV) protease recognition and cleavage site
   3488..3667    +  CDS            GCN4 (fragment): GCN4_YEAST - Also known as AAS101 From Saccharomyces cerevisiae (strain ATCC 204508 / S288c) (Baker's yeast).
   3672..3696    -  protein_bind   attB2: mutant version of attB; recombination site for the Gateway® BP reaction BP Clonase™
   3700..3725    +  misc_feature   MCS (fragment): pBluescript multiple cloning site
   3730..3977    +  terminator     CYC1 terminator: S. cerevisiae CYC1; transcription terminator for CYC1
   3996..4014    -  promoter       T7 promoter: promoter for bacteriophage T7 RNA polymerase
   4022..4177    +  CDS            lacZα (fragment): LacZα fragment of β-galactosidase; lacZ fragment
   4181..4609    +  rep_origin     f1 ori (sequence partly withheld): f1 bacteriophage origin of replication; arrow indicates direction of (+) strand synthesis
   4637..4689    -  misc_feature   bom (fragment): basis of mobility region from pBR322
   4720..4797    +  CDS            YO192_YEAST (fragment): Experimental evidence at protein level: Swiss-Prot protein existence level 1. From Saccharomyces cerevisiae (strain ATCC 204508 / S288c) (Baker's yeast).
   4937..5344    +  promoter       LEU2 promoter: S. cerevisiae LEU2
   5345..6439    +  CDS            LEU2: 3-isopropylmalate dehydrogenase, required for leucine biosynthesis; S. cerevisiae LEU2; yeast auxotrophic marker
   6801..6917    -  CDS            NFS1 (fragment): NFS1_YEAST - Also known as SPL1 From Saccharomyces cerevisiae (strain ATCC 204508 / S288c) (Baker's yeast).
   6916..6966    -  misc_feature   bom (fragment): basis of mobility region from pBR322
   7068..7103    -  CDS            rop (fragment): Rop protein, which maintains plasmids at low copy number; rop
>Addgene plasmid #232960 | pAG415Gal_Gcn4 Swap3 | addgene full sequence | sequence record 465907 | Addgene NGS Result
ACGAAAGGGCCTCGTGATACGCCTATTTTTATAGGTTAATGTCATGATAATAATGGTTTCTTAGGACGGA
TCGCTTGCCTGTAACTTACACGCGCCTCGTATCTTTTAATGATGGAATAATTTGGGAATTTACTCTGTGT
TTATTTATTTTTATGTTTTGTATTTGGATTTTAGAAAGTAAATAAAGAAGGTAGAAGAGTTACGGAATGA
AGAAAAAAAAATAAACAAAGGTTTAAAAAATTTCAACAAAAAGCGTACTTTACATATATATTTATTAGAC
AAGAAAAGCAGATTAAATAGATATACATTCGATTAACGATAAGTAAAATGTAAAATCACAGGATTTTCGT
GTGTGGTCTTCTACACAGACAAGATGAAACAATTCGGCATTAATACCTGAGAGCAGGAAGAGCAAGATAA
AAGGTAGTATTTGTTGGCGATCCCCCTAGAGTCTTTTACATCTTCGGAAAACAAAAACTATTTTTTCTTT
AATTTCTTTTTTTACTTTCTATTTTTAATTTATATATTTATATTAAAAAATTTAAATTATAATTATTTTT
ATAGCACGTGATGAAAAGGACCCAGGTGGCACTTTTCGGGGAAATGTGCGCGGAACCCCTATTTGTTTAT
TTTTCTAAATACATTCAAATATGTATCCGCTCATGAGACAATAACCCTGATAAATGCTTCAATAATATTG
AAAAAGGAAGAGTATGAGTATTCAACATTTCCGTGTCGCCCTTATTCCCTTTTTTGCGGCATTTTGCCTT
CCTGTTTTTGCTCACCCAGAAACGCTGGTGAAAGTAAAAGATGCTGAAGATCAGTTGGGTGCACGAGTGG
GTTACATCGAACTGGATCTCAACAGCGGTAAGATCCTTGAGAGTTTTCGCCCCGAAGAACGTTTTCCAAT
GATGAGCACTTTTAAAGTTCTGCTATGTGGCGCGGTATTATCCCGTATTGACGCCGGGCAAGAGCAACTC
GGTCGCCGCATACACTATTCTCAGAATGACTTGGTTGAGTACTCACCAGTCACAGAAAAGCATCTTACGG
ATGGCATGACAGTAAGAGAATTATGCAGTGCTGCCATAACCATGAGTGATAACACTGCGGCCAACTTACT
TCTGACAACGATCGGAGGACCGAAGGAGCTAACCGCTTTTTTGCACAACATGGGGGATCATGTAACTCGC
CTTGATCGTTGGGAACCGGAGCTGAATGAAGCCATACCAAACGACGAGCGTGACACCACGATGCCTGTAG
CAATGGCAACAACGTTGCGCAAACTATTAACTGGCGAACTACTTACTCTAGCTTCCCGGCAACAATTAAT
AGACTGGATGGAGGCGGATAAAGTTGCAGGACCACTTCTGCGCTCGGCCCTTCCGGCTGGCTGGTTTATT
GCTGATAAATCTGGAGCCGGTGAGCGTGGGTCTCGCGGTATCATTGCAGCACTGGGGCCAGATGGTAAGC
CCTCCCGTATCGTAGTTATCTACACGACGGGGAGTCAGGCAACTATGGATGAACGAAATAGACAGATCGC
TGAGATAGGTGCCTCACTGATTAAGCATTGGTAACTGTCAGACCAAGTTTACTCATATATACTTTAGATT
GATTTAAAACTTCATTTTTAATTTAAAAGGATCTAGGTGAAGATCCTTTTTGATAATCTCATGACCAAAA
TCCCTTAACGTGAGTTTTCGTTCCACTGAGCGTCAGACCCCGTAGAAAAGATCAAAGGATCTTCTTGAGA
TCCTTTTTTTCTGCGCGTAATCTGCTGCTTGCAAACAAAAAAACCACCGCTACCAGCGGTGGTTTGTTTG
CCGGATCAAGAGCTACCAACTCTTTTTCCGAAGGTAACTGGCTTCAGCAGAGCGCAGATACCAAATACTG
TTCTTCTAGTGTAGCCGTAGTTAGGCCACCACTTCAAGAACTCTGTAGCACCGCCTACATACCTCGCTCT
GCTAATCCTGTTACCAGTGGCTGCTGCCAGTGGCGATAAGTCGTGTCTTACCGGGTTGGACTCAAGACGA
TAGTTACCGGATAAGGCGCAGCGGTCGGGCTGAACGGGGGGTTCGTGCACACAGCCCAGCTTGGAGCGAA
CGACCTACACCGAACTGAGATACCTACAGCGTGAGCTATGAGAAAGCGCCACGCTTCCCGAAGGGAGAAA
GGCGGACAGGTATCCGGTAAGCGGCAGGGTCGGAACAGGAGAGCGCACGAGGGAGCTTCCAGGGGGAAAC
GCCTGGTATCTTTATAGTCCTGTCGGGTTTCGCCACCTCTGACTTGAGCGTCGATTTTTGTGATGCTCGT
CAGGGGGGCGGAGCCTATGGAAAAACGCCAGCAACGCGGCCTTTTTACGGTTCCTGGCCTTTTGCTGGCC
TTTTGCTCACATGTTCTTTCCTGCGTTATCCCCTGATTCTGTGGATAACCGTATTACCGCCTTTGAGTGA
GCTGATACCGCTCGCCGCAGCCGAACGACCGAGCGCAGCGAGTCAGTGAGCGAGGAAGCGGAAGAGCGCC
CAATACGCAAACCGCCTCTCCCCGCGCGTTGGCCGATTCATTAATGCAGCTGGCACGACAGGTTTCCCGA
CTGGAAAGCGGGCAGTGAGCGCAACGCAATTAATGTGAGTTAGCTCACTCATTAGGCACCCCAGGCTTTA
CACTTTATGCTTCCGGCTCGTATGTTGTGTGGAATTGTGAGCGGATAACAATTTCACACAGGAAACAGCT
ATGACCATGATTACGCCAAGCGCGCAATTAACCCTCACTAAAGGGAACAAAAGCTGGAGCTCTAGTACGG
ATTAGAAGCCGCCGAGCGGGTGACAGCCCTCCGAAGGAAGACTCTCCTCCGTGCGTCCTCGTCTTCACCG
GTCGCGTTCCTGAAACGCAGATGTGCCTCGCGCCGCACTGCTCCGAACAATAAAGATTCTACAATACTAG
CTTTTATGGTTATGAAGAGGAAAAATTGGCAGTAACCTGGCCCCACAAACCTTCAAATGAACGAATCAAA
TTAACAACCATAGGATGATAATGCGATTAGTTTTTTAGCCTTATTTCTGGGGTAATTAATCAGCGAAGCG
ATGATTTTTGATCTATTAACAGATATATAAATGCAAAAACTGCATAACCACTTTAACTAATACTTTCAAC
ATTTTCGGTTTGTATTACTTCTTATTCAAATGTAATAAAAGTATCAACAAAAAATTGTTAATATACCTCT
ATACTTTAACGTCAAGGAGAAAAAACCCCGGATTCTAGAACTAGTGGATCCCCCATCACAAGTTTGTACA
AAAAAGCAGGCTTCGAGAACCTGTATTTTCAGGGTAGCATGTTTAGCGATACCGAAGAGGATGATGATGA
AGTGATTTACAGCACCAAAGAAAGCATGTGGGATAACCTGTTTCCGAGTGATGATGCACTGACCATTGAA
GCAGTTAAAAGTCTGACCCCGAATAATAGCACCGGTAGCGGTAGTGGTAGCGGTTCACCGGAAAGCAGCG
ATCCGGCAGCACTGAAACGTGCCCGTAATACCGAAGCAGCACGTCGTAGCCGTGCACGTAAACTGCAGCG
TATGAAACAGCTGGAAGATAAAGTTGAAGAACTGCTGTGCAAAAACTACCACCTGGAAAATGAAGTTGCC
CGTCTGAAAAAACTGGTTGGTGAACGTTAAGACCCAGCTTTCTTGTACAAAGTGGTGATGGGCTGCAGGA
ATTCGATATCAAGCTCGAGTCATGTAATTAGTTATGTCACGCTTACATTCACGCCCTCCCCCCACATCCG
CTCTAACCGAAAAGGAAGGAGTTAGACAACCTGAAGTCTAGGTCCCTATTTATTTTTTTATAGTTATGTT
AGTATTAAGAACGTTATTTATATTTCAAATTTTTCTTTTTTTTCTGTACAGACGCGTGTACGCATGTAAC
ATTATACTGAAAACCTTGCTTGAGAAGGTTTTGGGACGCTCGAAGGCTTTAATTTGCGGCCGGTACCCAA
TTCGCCCTATAGTGAGTCGTATTACGCGCGCTCACTGGCCGTCGTTTTACAACGTCGTGACTGGGAAAAC
CCTGGCGTTACCCAACTTAATCGCCTTGCAGCACATCCCCCTTTCGCCAGCTGGCGTAATAGCGAAGAGG
CCCGCACCGATCGCCCTTCCCAACAGTTGCGCAGCCTGAATGGCGAATGG
[124 nt withheld, positions 4181-4304]
C
[91 nt withheld, positions 4306-4396]
A
[49 nt withheld, positions 4398-4446]
CCTTTGACGTTGGAGTCCACGTTCTTT
[37 nt withheld, positions 4474-4510]
ACCCTATCTCGGTCTATTCTTTTGATTTATAAGGGATTTTGCCGATTTCGGCCTATTGGTTAAAAAATGA
GCTGATTTAACAAAAATTTAACGCGAATTTTAACAAAATATTAACGCTTACAATTTCCTGATGCGGTATT
TTCTCCTTACGCATCTGTGCGGTATTTCACACCGCATATCGACCGGTCGAGGAGAACTTCTAGTATATCT
ACATACCTAATATTATTGCCTTATTAAAAATGGAATCCCAACAATTACATCAAAATCCACATTCTCTTCA
AAATCAATTGTCCTGTACTTCCTTGTTCATGTGTGTTCAAAAACGTTATATTTATAGGATAATTATACTC
TATTTCTCAACAAGTAATTGGTTGTTTGGCCGAGCGGTCTAAGGCGCCTGATTCAAGAAATATCTTGACC
GCAGTTAACTGTGGGAATACTCAGGTATCGTAAGATGCAAGAGTTCGAATCTCTTAGCAACCATTATTTT
TTTCCTCAACATAACGAGAACACACAGGGGCGCTATCGCACAGAATCAAATTCGATGACTGGAAATTTTT
TGTTAATTTCAGAGGTCGCCTGACGCATATACCTTTTTCAACTGAAAAATTGGGAGAAAAAGGAAAGGTG
AGAGCGCCGGAACCGGCTTTTCATATAGAATAGAGAAGCGTTCATGACTAAATGCTTGCATCACAATACT
TGAAGTTGACAATATTATTTAAGGACCTATTGTTTTTTCCAATAGGTGGTTAGCAATCGTCTTACTTTCT
AACTTTTCTTACCTTTTACATTTCAGCAATATATATATATATATTTCAAGGATATACCATTCTAATGTCT
GCCCCTAAGAAGATCGTCGTTTTGCCAGGTGACCACGTTGGTCAAGAAATCACAGCCGAAGCCATTAAGG
TTCTTAAAGCTATTTCTGATGTTCGTTCCAATGTCAAGTTCGATTTCGAAAATCATTTAATTGGTGGTGC
TGCTATCGATGCTACAGGTGTTCCACTTCCAGATGAGGCGCTGGAAGCCTCCAAGAAGGCTGATGCCGTT
TTGTTAGGTGCTGTGGGTGGTCCTAAATGGGGTACCGGTAGTGTTAGACCTGAACAAGGTTTACTAAAAA
TCCGTAAAGAACTTCAATTGTACGCCAACTTAAGACCATGTAACTTTGCATCCGACTCTCTTTTAGACTT
ATCTCCAATCAAGCCACAATTTGCTAAAGGTACTGACTTCGTTGTTGTCAGAGAATTAGTGGGAGGTATT
TACTTTGGTAAGAGAAAGGAAGACGATGGTGATGGTGTCGCTTGGGATAGTGAACAATACACCGTTCCAG
AAGTGCAAAGAATCACAAGAATGGCCGCTTTCATGGCCCTACAACATGAGCCACCATTGCCTATTTGGTC
CTTGGATAAAGCTAATGTTTTGGCCTCTTCAAGATTATGGAGAAAAACTGTGGAGGAAACCATCAAGAAC
GAATTCCCTACATTGAAGGTTCAACATCAATTGATTGATTCTGCCGCCATGATCCTAGTTAAGAACCCAA
CCCACCTAAATGGTATTATAATCACCAGCAACATGTTTGGTGATATCATCTCCGATGAAGCCTCCGTTAT
CCCAGGTTCCTTGGGTTTGTTGCCATCTGCGTCCTTGGCCTCTTTGCCAGACAAGAACACCGCATTTGGT
TTGTACGAACCATGCCACGGTTCTGCTCCAGATTTGCCAAAGAATAAGGTCAACCCTATCGCCACTATCT
TGTCTGCTGCAATGATGTTGAAATTGTCATTGAACTTGCCTGAAGAAGGTAAGGCCATTGAAGATGCAGT
TAAAAAGGTTTTGGATGCAGGTATCAGAACTGGTGATTTAGGTGGTTCCAACAGTACCACCGAAGTCGGT
GATGCTGTCGCCGAAGAAGTTAAGAAAATCCTTGCTTAAAAAGATTCTCTTTTTTTATGATATTTGTACA
TAAACTTTATAAATGAAATTCATAATAGAAACGACACGAAATTACAAAATGGAATATGTTCATAGGGTAG
ACGAAACTATATACGCAATCTACATACATTTATCAAGAAGGAGAAAAAGGAGGATGTAAAGGAATACAGG
TAAGCAAATTGATACTAATGGCTCAACGTGATAAGGAAAAAGAATTGCACTTTAACATTAATATTGACAA
GGAGGAGGGCACCACACAAAAAGTTAGGTGTAACAGAAAATCATGAAACTATGATTCCTAATTTATATAT
TGGAGGATTTTCTCTAAAAAAAAAAAAATACAACAAATAAAAAACACTCAATGACCTGACCATTTGATGG
AGTTTAAGTCAATACCTTCTTGAACCATTTCCCATAATGGTGAAAGTTCCCTCAAGAATTTTACTCTGTC
AGAAACGGCCTTAACGACGTAGTCGATATGGTGCACTCTCAGTACAATCTGCTCTGATGCCGCATAGTTA
AGCCAGCCCCGACACCCGCCAACACCCGCTGACGCGCCCTGACGGGCTTGTCTGCTCCCGGCATCCGCTT
ACAGACAAGCTGTGACCGTCTCCGGGAGCTGCATGTGTCAGAGGTTTTCACCGTCATCACCGAAACGCGC
GAG
